Addgene plasmid #135392: gRNA-hIRF-1 #12/pSIR-hCD2
Purpose: Expresses a guide RNA (gRNA) to target human IRF-1 promoter
Depositing lab: Hodaka Fujii. Depositing organization: Hirosaki University. Publication: MSCV-based retroviral plasmids expressing 3xFLAG-Sp-dCas9 for enChIP analysis. Yuno M, Nagata S, Fujita T, Fujii H. Biol Methods Protoc. 2021 Jul 9;6(1):bpab013. doi: 10.1093/biomethods/bpab013. eCollection 2021. PubMed 34409168.
Backbone
  Vector backbone: pSIR-hCD2
  Backbone manufacturer: Hodaka Fujii
  Backbone size w/o insert (bp): 8183
  Total vector size (bp): 8738
  Vector type: Mammalian Expression, Retroviral, CRISPR
  Selectable markers: human CD2
Growth in bacteria
  Bacterial resistance: Ampicillin, 100 μg/mL
  Growth temperature: 30°C
  Growth strain: NEB Stable
  Copy number: High Copy
Gene/Insert
  Gene/Insert name: gRNA_hIRF1 promoter #12
  Species: H. sapiens (human)
  Insert size (bp): 555
  GenBank ID: DQ789232.1
  Promoter: U6
  Entrez Gene: IRF1 (a.k.a. IMD117, IRF-1, MAR)
  Cloning method: Restriction Enzyme; 5′ cloning site EcoR I (not destroyed); 3′ cloning site EcoR I (not destroyed)
  Sequencing primers: 5′ ATACTGGCCGTTCTCCTCTTCTGA; 3′ GCGCTTACACTTTAGGAGACACTC
Terms and licenses: Academic/Nonprofit Terms; Industry Terms: Not Available to Industry
How to cite: gRNA-hIRF-1 #12/pSIR-hCD2 was a gift from Hodaka Fujii (Addgene plasmid # 135392 ; http://n2t.net/addgene:135392 ; RRID:Addgene_135392)
