[The description below was written by a language model from this plasmid's Addgene catalogue record and pLannotate feature annotations shown in this document.]
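Description:
gRNA-hIRF-1 #12/pSIR-hCD2 is a Moloney murine leukemia virus-based, self-inactivating retroviral plasmid that delivers a guide RNA directed at the human IRF-1 promoter into mammalian cells. The viral portion consists of a 5′ LTR, the MMLV Ψ packaging signal with a truncated gag region lacking its start codon (which supports efficient encapsidation of the genomic RNA), a short env remnant and a 3′ LTR with a U3 deletion. After reverse transcription and integration, the ΔU3 deletion is copied to both LTRs, silencing LTR-driven transcription so that internal promoters act without viral interference. In bacteria the plasmid is maintained through a high-copy ColE1/pUC-type origin and selected with ampicillin via β-lactamase. Small fragments of lac, rop, bom and lacZα sequence are backbone leftovers.

The payload is a roughly 555 bp cassette cloned into an EcoRI site, comprising a human U6 RNA polymerase III promoter followed by the targeting spacer and the Streptococcus pyogenes Cas9 gRNA scaffold. It is flanked by attB1 and attB2 fragments, most likely carried over from the source gRNA plasmid. Downstream lies the human CD2 coding sequence, which serves as a cell-surface marker so that transduced cells can be identified or sorted rather than selected with a drug. The promoter driving CD2 is not annotated in the feature table. The construct encodes no Cas9, so it is meant to be paired with a separately supplied Cas9 or dCas9. The associated publication concerns retroviral 3xFLAG-dCas9 vectors for enChIP, in which a tagged dCas9 guided to a locus allows that chromatin region to be isolated. The sequenced record is slightly longer than the catalogued total size.
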