Features (pLannotate 1.2.2; 21 found; start..end, strand, type, name):
      1..592     +  LTR            LTR: long terminal repeat from Moloney murine leukemia virus
    655..1012    +  misc_feature   MMLV Ψ: packaging signal of Moloney murine leukemia virus (MMLV)
   1079..1495    +  CDS            gag (truncated): truncated Moloney murine leukemia virus (MMLV) gag gene lacking the start codon
   2049..2068    +  protein_bind   attB1 (fragment): mutant version of attB; recombination site for the Gateway® BP reaction BP Clonase™
   2120..2360    +  promoter       U6 promoter: RNA polymerase III promoter for human U6 snRNA
   2389..2464    +  misc_RNA       gRNA scaffold: guide RNA scaffold for the Streptococcus pyogenes CRISPR/Cas9 system
   2476..2497    -  protein_bind   attB2 (fragment): mutant version of attB; recombination site for the Gateway® BP reaction BP Clonase™
   3237..3356    +  CDS            tnpA (fragment): TN5P_ECOLX - Also known as tnp. Experimental evidence at protein level: Swiss-Prot protein existence level 1. Mediates transposition of transposon Tn5 by a 'cut and paste' mechanism. First, the monomeric transposase binds the 19 bp inverted DNA repeats flanking the transposon. Then, dimerization of the DNA- bound transposase creates a synaptic DNA complex. After nicking of the first DNA strand, excision of the transposon proceeds through a series of intermediates. The transposase then mediates the insertion of the transposon at a new site by strand transfer. The activity of the wild- type tran
   3376..4428    +  CDS            CD2: CD2_HUMAN - Also known as SRBC. Experimental evidence at protein level: Swiss-Prot protein existence level 1. CD2 interacts with lymphocyte function-associated antigen CD58 (LFA-3) and CD48/BCM1 to mediate adhesion between T-cells and other cell types. CD2 is implicated in the triggering of T-cells, the cytoplasmic domain is implicated in the signaling function. From Homo sapiens (Human).
   4531..4629    +  CDS            env (fragment): murine leukemia virus gPr80 envelope polyprotein precursor; env; proteolytically cleaved into gp70SU and p15TM subunits
   4671..5110    +  LTR            3' LTR (ΔU3): self-inactivating 3' long terminal repeat (LTR) from Moloney murine leukemia virus
   5842..5858    -  protein_bind   lac operator: The lac repressor binds to the lac operator to inhibit transcription in E. coli. This inhibition can be relieved by adding lactose or isopropyl-β-D-thiogalactopyranoside (IPTG). lac repressor encoded by lacI
   5866..5896    -  promoter       lac promoter: promoter for the E. coli lac operon
   5911..5932    -  protein_bind   CAP binding site: CAP binding activates transcription in the presence of cAMP. E. coli catabolite activator protein
   5945..6037    -  CDS            lacI (fragment): lac repressor; lacI; The lac repressor binds to the lac operator to inhibit transcription in E. coli. This inhibition can be relieved by adding lactose or isopropyl-β-D-thiogalactopyranoside (IPTG).
   6220..6808    -  rep_origin     ori: high-copy-number ColE1/pMB1/pBR322/pUC origin of replication
   6979..7839    -  CDS            AmpR: β-lactamase; bla; confers resistance to ampicillin, carbenicillin, and related antibiotics
   7840..7944    -  promoter       AmpR promoter: bla
   8039..8074    +  CDS            rop (fragment): Rop protein, which maintains plasmids at low copy number; rop
   8176..8275    +  misc_feature   bom (fragment): basis of mobility region from pBR322
   8281..8435    -  CDS            lacZα (fragment): LacZα fragment of β-galactosidase; lacZ fragment
>Addgene plasmid #135392 | gRNA-hIRF-1 #12/pSIR-hCD2 | addgene full sequence | sequence record 430626 | Addgene NGS Result
TGAAAGACCCCACCTGTAGGTTTGGCAAGCTAGCTTAAGTAACGCCATTTTGCAAGGCATGGAAAAATAC
ATAACTGAGAATAGAAAAGTTCAGATCAAGGTCAGGAACAGATGGAACAGCTGAATATGGGCCAAACAGG
ATATCTGTGGTAAGCAGTTCCTGCCCCGGCTCAGGGCCAAGAACAGATGGAACAGCTGAATATGGGCCAA
ACAGGATATCTGTGGTAAGCAGTTCCTGCCCCGGCTCAGGGCCAAGAACAGATGGTCCCCAGATGCGGTC
CAGCCCTCAGCAGTTTCTAGAGAACCATCAGATGTTTCCAGGGTGCCCCAAGGACCTGAAATGACCCTGT
GCCTTATTTGAACTAACCAATCAGTTCGCTTCTCGCTTCTGTTCGCGCGCTTCTGCTCCCCGAGCTCAAT
AAAAGAGCCCACAACCCCTCACTCGGCGCGCCAGTCCTCCGATTGACTGAGTCGCCCGGGTACCCGTGTA
TCCAATAAACCCTCTTGCAGTTGCATCCGACTTGTGGTCTCGCTGTTCCTTGGGAGGGTCTCCTCTGAGT
GATTGACTACCCGTCAGCGGGGGTCTTTCATTTGGGGGCTCGTCCGGGATCGGGAGACCCCTGCCCAGGG
ACCACCGACCCACCACCGGGAGGTAAGCTGGCCAGCAACTTATCTGTGTCTGTCCGATTGTCTAGTGTCT
ATGACTGATTTTATGCGCCTGCGTCGGTACTAGTTAGCTAACTAGCTCTGTATCTGGCGGACCCGTGGTG
GAACTGACGAGTTCGGAACACCCGGCCGCAACCCTGGGAGACGTCCCAGGGACTTCGGGGGCCGTTTTTG
TGGCCCGACCTGAGTCCAAAAATCCCGATCGTTTTGGACTCTTTGGTGCACCCCCCTTAGAGGAGGGATA
TGTGGTTCTGGTAGGAGACGAGAACCTAAAACAGTTCCCGCCTCCGTCTGAATTTTTGCTTTCGGTTTGG
GACCGAAGCCGCGCCGCGCGTCTTGTCTGCTGCAGCATCGTTCTGTGTTGTCTCTGTCTGACTGTGTTTC
TGTATTTGTCTGAAAATATGGGCCCGCGGGCCAGACTGTTACCACTCCCTTAAGTTTGACCTTAGGTCAC
TGGAAAGATGTCGAGCGGATCGCTCACAACCAGTCGGTAGATGTCAAGAAGAGACGTTGGGTTACCTTCT
GCTCTGCAGAATGGCCAACCTTTAACGTCGGATGGCCGCGAGACGGCACCTTTAACCGAGACCTCATCAC
CCAGGTTAAGATCAAGGTCTTTTCACCTGGCCCGCATGGACACCCAGACCAGGTCCCCTACATCGTGACC
TGGGAAGCCTTGGCTTTTGACCCCCCTCCCTGGGTCAAGCCCTTTGTACACCCTAAGCCTCCGCCTCCTC
TTCCTCCATCCGCCCCGTCTCTCCCCCTTGAACCTCCTCGTTCGACCCCGCCTCGATCCTCCCTTTATCC
AGCCCTCACTCCTTCTCTAGGCGCCAAACCTAAACCTCAAGTTCTTTCTGACAGTGGGGGGCCGCTCATC
GACCTACTTACAGAAGACCCCCCGCCTTATAGGGACCCAAGACCACCCCCTTCCGACAGGGACGGAAATG
GTGGAGAAGCGACCCCTGCGGGAGAGGCACCGGACCCCTCCCCAATGGCATCTCGCCTACGTGGGAGACG
GGAGCCCCCTGTGGCCGACTCCACTACCTCGCAGGCATTCCCCCTCCGCGCAGGAGGAAACGGACAGCTT
CAATACTGGCCGTTCTCCTCTTCTGACCTTTACAACTGGAAAAATAATAACCCTTCTTTTTCTGAAGATC
CAGGTAAACTGACAGCTCTGATCGAGTCTGTCCTCATCACCCATCAGCCCACCTGGGACGACTGTCAGCA
GCTGTTGGGGACTCTGCTGACCGGAGAAGAAAAACAACGGGTGCTCTTAGAGGCTAGAAAGGCGGTGCGG
GGCGATGATGGGCGCCCCACTCAACTGCCCAATGAAGTCGATGCCGCTTTTCCCCTCGAGAAGCTTGTCG
ACGGATCCGAATTCGCCCTTTGTACAAAAAAGCAGGCTTTAAAGGAACCAATTCAGTCGACTGGATCCGG
TACCAAGGTCGGGCAGGAAGAGGGCCTATTTCCCATGATTCCTTCATATTTGCATATACGATACAAGGCT
GTTAGAGAGATAATTAGAATTAATTTGACTGTAAACACAAAGATATTAGTACAAAATACGTGACGTAGAA
AGTAATAATTTCTTGGGTAGTTTGCAGTTTTAAAATTATGTTTTAAAATGGACTATCATATGCTTACCGT
AACTTGAAAGTATTTCGATTTCTTGGCTTTATATATCTTGTGGAAAGGACGAAACACCGCGGGGGCGCTG
GGCTGTCCGTTTTAGAGCTAGAAATAGCAAGTTAAAATAAGGCTAGTCCGTTATCAACTTGAAAAAGTGG
CACCGAGTCGGTGCTTTTTTTCTAGACCCAGCTTTCTTGTACAAAGTTGGCATTAAAGGGCGAATTCGTC
GAGGGAAGAAATAATAAAGACATTAAAATCACTTTTGTAAACTTTTTAAATAAGGGAAATTGATTAAAAC
AACGCGAAGTTGTAAAATGCCATATACTGCATACATTTTGTGGGAAAAAATGTGCATTTACCTGCTCACC
AAATTATCTTATTAGCTAGCAGTAGAGCTCTTTGTGTGATGGGAAGATGGGATAACAGCTGTTGTTACTG
TACTGGTTTTTTTTTTTAATATATTTAAAAAAAAGAGTGTCTCCTAAAGTGTAAGCGCTATCATGCTGGA
CTAATGTTTTAATTTAATTTAATTGTTGTCTTGGTAGAGATGGGGTCTCGCTATTTTGCTCACGCAGATC
TCAAACTCCTGACGCCCAGGTACACTCCCATCTCGGCCTCCTAAAATGGTGGGATCACAGACGTCAGCCA
CCGAGCCCGGTCACTTTTTTGTATTCCCCACAGTATTGATGTATATCTTCTGCGTTCAAAAGCAATTTTT
TAAAGCCTCATAACGTGGTAACAGAATACTTTGCACATTACAAAATTCAGAACACGGAAACAAGAAGCTC
GCTTTTTTTTCCCCCCTATTTCGGTTTGGCCCTTTAGATTTCCCCTCCCCCACCGGGGCGGGACTTCCCG
CCGACTTCTTTCAGGTTCTCAGTTCGGTCCGCCAACTGTCGTATAAAGGCGCTGCCTCAGGCCAGAGGCC
TCACAAAGCGCGTCGAGACAGCAAGCGAACCGGAATTGCCAGCTGGGGCGCCCTCTGGTAAGGTTGGGAA
GCCCTGCAAAGTAAACTGGATGGCTTTCTTGCCGCCAAGGATCTGATGGCGCAGGGGATCAAGATCGATC
TGATCAATTCCTAAGATGAGCTTTCCATGTAAATTTGTAGCCAGCTTCCTTCTGATTTTCAATGTTTCTT
CCAAAGGTGCAGTCTCCAAAGAGATTACGAATGCCTTGGAAACCTGGGGTGCCTTGGGTCAGGACATCAA
CTTGGACATTCCTAGTTTTCAAATGAGTGATGATATTGACGATATAAAATGGGAAAAAACTTCAGACAAG
AAAAAGATTGCACAATTCAGAAAAGAGAAAGAGACTTTCAAGGAAAAAGATACATATAAGCTATTTAAAA
ATGGAACTCTGAAAATTAAGCATCTGAAGACCGATGATCAGGATATCTACAAGGTATCAATATATGATAC
AAAAGGAAAAAATGTGTTGGAAAAAATATTTGATTTGAAGATTCAAGAGAGGGTCTCAAAACCAAAGATC
TCCTGGACTTGTATCAACACAACCCTGACCTGTGAGGTAATGAATGGAACTGACCCCGAATTAAACCTGT
ATCAAGATGGGAAACATCTAAAACTTTCTCAGAGGGTCATCACACACAAGTGGACCACCAGCCTGAGTGC
AAAATTCAAGTGCACAGCAGGGAACAAAGTCAGCAAGGAATCCAGTGTCGAGCCTGTCAGCTGTCCAGAG
AAAGGTCTGGACATCTATCTCATCATTGGCATATGTGGAGGAGGCAGCCTCTTGATGGTCTTTGTGGCAC
TGCTCGTTTTCTATATCACCAAAAGGAAAAAACAGAGGAGTCGGAGAAATGATGAGGAGCTGGAGACAAG
AGCCCACAGAGTAGCTACTGAAGAAAGGGGCCGGAAGCCCCAACAAATTCCAGCTTCAACCCCTCAGAAT
CCAGCAACTTCCCAACATCCTCCTCCACCACCTGGTCATCGTTCCCAGGCACCTAGTCATCGTCCCCCGC
CTCCTGGACACCGTGTTCAGCACCAGCCTCAGAAGAGGCCTCCTGCTCCGTCGGGCACACAAGTTCACCA
GCAGAAAGGCCCGCCCCTCCCCAGACCTCGAGTTCAGCCAAAACCTCCCCATGGGGCAGCAGAAAACTCA
TTGTCCCCTTCCTCTAATTAAAAAAGATAGAAACTGTCTTTTTCAATAAAAAGCACTGTGGATTTCTGCC
TCTAGGGCTGGATGATCCTCCAGCGCGGGGATCTCATGCTGGAGATCCCGCGATTAGTCCAATTTGTTAA
AGACAGGATATCAGTGGTCCAGGCTCTAGTTTTGACTCAACAATATCACCAGCTGAAGCCTATAGAGTAC
GAGCCATAGATAAAATAAAAGATTTTATTTAGTCTCCAGAAAAAGGGGGGAATGAAAGACCCCACCTGTA
GGTTTGGCAAGCTAGCTTAAGTAACGCCATTTTGCAAGGCATGGAAAAATACATAACTGAGAATAGAAAA
GTTCAGATCAAGGTCAGGAACAGATGGAACAGGGTCGACCGGTCGACCGGTCGACCCTAGAGAACCATCA
GATGTTTCCAGGGTGCCCCAAGGACCTGAAATGACCCTGTGCCTTATTTGAACTAACCAATCAGTTCGCT
TCTCGCTTCTGTTCGCGCGCTTCTGCTCCCCGAGCTCAATAAAAGAGCCCACAACCCCTCACTCGGGGCG
CCAGTCCTCCGATTGACTGAGTCGCCCGGGTACCCGTGTATCCAATAAACCCTCTTGCAGTTGCATCCGA
CTTGTGGTCTCGCTGTTCCTTGGGAGGGTCTCCTCTGAGTGATTGACTACCCGTCAGCGGGGGTCTTTCA
CATGCAGCATGTATCAAAATTAATTTGGTTTTTTTTCTTAAGTATTTACATTAAATGGCCATAGTACTTA
AAGTTACATTGGCTTCCTTGAAATAAACATGGAGTATTCAGAATGTGTCATAAATATTTCTAATTTTAAG
ATAGTATCTCCATTGGCTTTCTACTTTTTCTTTTATTTTTTTTTGTCCTCTGTCTTCCATTTGTTGTTGT
TGTTGTTTGTTTGTTTGTTTGTTGGTTGGTTGGTTAATTTTTTTTTAAAGATCCTACACTATAGTTCAAG
CTAGACTATTAGCTACTCTGTAACCCAGGGTGACCTTGAAGTCATGGGTAGCCTGCTGTTTTAGCCTTCC
CACATCTAAGATTACAGGTATGAGCTATCATTTTTGGTATATTGATTGATTGATTGATTGATGTGTGTGT
GTGTGATTGTGTTTGTGTGTGTGATTGTGTATATGTGTGTATGGTTGTGTGTGATTGTGTGTATGTATGT
TTGTGTGTGATTGTGTGTGTGTGATTGTGCATGTGTGTGTGTGTGATTGTGTTTATGTGTATGATTGTGT
GTGTGTGTGTGTGTGTGTGTGTGTGTGTGTGTGTGTGTGTGTTGTGTATATATATTTATGGTAGTGAGAG
GCAACGCTCCGGCTCAGGTGTCAGGTTGGTTTTTGAGACAGAGTCTTTCACTTAGCTTGGAATTAATTCG
TAATCATGTCATAGCTGTTTCCTGTGTGAAATTGTTATCCGCTCACAATTCCACACAACATACGAGCCGG
AAGCATAAAGTGTAAAGCCTGGGGTGCCTAATGAGTGAGCTAACTCACATTAATTGCGTTGCGCTCACTG
CCCGCTTTCCAGTCGGGAAACCTGTCGTGCCAGCTGCATTAATGAATCGGCCAACGCGCGGGGAGAGGCG
GTTTGCGTATTGGGCGCTCTTCCGCTTCCTCGCTCACTGACTCGCTGCGCTCGGTCGTTCGGCTGCGGCG
AGCGGTATCAGCTCACTCAAAGGCGGTAATACGGTTATCCACAGAATCAGGGGATAACGCAGGAAAGAAC
ATGTGAGCAAAAGGCCAGCAAAAGGCCAGGAACCGTAAAAAGGCCGCGTTGCTGGCGTTTTTCCATAGGC
TCCGCCCCCCTGACGAGCATCACAAAAATCGACGCTCAAGTCAGAGGTGGCGAAACCCGACAGGACTATA
AAGATACCAGGCGTTTCCCCCTGGAAGCTCCCTCGTGCGCTCTCCTGTTCCGACCCTGCCGCTTACCGGA
TACCTGTCCGCCTTTCTCCCTTCGGGAAGCGTGGCGCTTTCTCATAGCTCACGCTGTAGGTATCTCAGTT
CGGTGTAGGTCGTTCGCTCCAAGCTGGGCTGTGTGCACGAACCCCCCGTTCAGCCCGACCGCTGCGCCTT
ATCCGGTAACTATCGTCTTGAGTCCAACCCGGTAAGACACGACTTATCGCCACTGGCAGCAGCCACTGGT
AACAGGATTAGCAGAGCGAGGTATGTAGGCGGTGCTACAGAGTTCTTGAAGTGGTGGCCTAACTACGGCT
ACACTAGAAGAACAGTATTTGGTATCTGCGCTCTGCTGAAGCCAGTTACCTTCGGAAAAAGAGTTGGTAG
CTCTTGATCCGGCAAACAAACCACCGCTGGTAGCGGTGGTTTTTTTGTTTGCAAGCAGCAGATTACGCGC
AGAAAAAAAGGATCTCAAGAAGATCCTTTGATCTTTTCTACGGGGTCTGACGCTCAGTGGAACGAAAACT
CACGTTAAGGGATTTTGGTCATGAGATTATCAAAAAGGATCTTCACCTAGATCCTTTTAAATTAAAAATG
AAGTTTTAAATCAATCTAAAGTATATATGAGTAAACTTGGTCTGACAGTTACCAATGCTTAATCAGTGAG
GCACCTATCTCAGCGATCTGTCTATTTCGTTCATCCATAGTTGCCTGACTCCCCGTCGTGTAGATAACTA
CGATACGGGAGGGCTTACCATCTGGCCCCAGTGCTGCAATGATACCGCGAGACCCACGCTCACCGGCTCC
AGATTTATCAGCAATAAACCAGCCAGCCGGAAGGGCCGAGCGCAGAAGTGGTCCTGCAACTTTATCCGCC
TCCATCCAGTCTATTAATTGTTGCCGGGAAGCTAGAGTAAGTAGTTCGCCAGTTAATAGTTTGCGCAACG
TTGTTGCCATTGCTACAGGCATCGTGGTGTCACGCTCGTCGTTTGGTATGGCTTCATTCAGCTCCGGTTC
CCAACGATCAAGGCGAGTTACATGATCCCCCATGTTGTGCAAAAAAGCGGTTAGCTCCTTCGGTCCTCCG
ATCGTTGTCAGAAGTAAGTTGGCCGCAGTGTTATCACTCATGGTTATGGCAGCACTGCATAATTCTCTTA
CTGTCATGCCATCCGTAAGATGCTTTTCTGTGACTGGTGAGTACTCAACCAAGTCATTCTGAGAATAGTG
TATGCGGCGACCGAGTTGCTCTTGCCCGGCGTCAATACGGGATAATACCGCGCCACATAGCAGAACTTTA
AAAGTGCTCATCATTGGAAAACGTTCTTCGGGGCGAAAACTCTCAAGGATCTTACCGCTGTTGAGATCCA
GTTCGATGTAACCCACTCGTGCACCCAACTGATCTTCAGCATCTTTTACTTTCACCAGCGTTTCTGGGTG
AGCAAAAACAGGAAGGCAAAATGCCGCAAAAAAGGGAATAAGGGCGACACGGAAATGTTGAATACTCATA
CTCTTCCTTTTTCAATATTATTGAAGCATTTATCAGGGTTATTGTCTCATGAGCGGATACATATTTGAAT
GTATTTAGAAAAATAAACAAATAGGGGTTCCGCGCACATTTCCCCGAAAAGTGCCACCTGACGTCTAAGA
AACCATTATTATCATGACATTAACCTATAAAAATAGGCGTATCACGAGGCCCTTTCGTCTCGCGCGTTTC
GGTGATGACGGTGAAAACCTCTGACACATGCAGCTCCCGGAGACGGTCACAGCTTGTCTGTAAGCGGATG
CCGGGAGCAGACAAGCCCGTCAGGGCGCGTCAGCGGGTGTTGGCGGGTGTCGGGGCTGGCTTAACTATGC
GGCATCAGAGCAGATTGTACTGAGAGTGCACCATATGCGGTGTGAAATACCGCACAGATGCGTAAGGAGA
AAATACCGCATCAGGCGCCATTCGCCATTCAGGCTGCGCAACTGTTGGGAAGGGCGATCGGTGCGGGCCT
CTTCGCTATTACGCCAGCTGGCGAAAGGGGGATGTGCTGCAAGGCGATTAAGTTGGGTAACGCCAGGGTT
TTCCCAGTCACGACGTTGTAAAACGACGGCCAGTGCCAAGCTAGCTTTGCTCTTAGGAGTTTCCTAATAC
ATCCCAAACTCAAATATATAAAGCATTTGACTTGTTCTATGCCCTAGGGGGCGGGGGGAAGCTAAGCCAG
CTTTTTTTAACATTTAAAATGTTAATTCCATTTTAAATGCACAGATGTTTTTATTTCATAAGGGTTTCAA
TGTGCATGAATGCTGCAATATTCCTGTTACCAAAGCTAGTATAAATAAAAATAGATAAACGTGGAAATTA
CTTAGAGTTTCTGTCATTAACGTTTCCTTCCTCAGTTGACAACATAAATGCGCTGCTGAGAAGCCAGTTT
GCATCTGTCAGGATCAATTTCCCATTATGCCAGTCATATTAATTACTAGTCAATTAGTTGATTTTTATTT
TTGACATATACATG
